>Addgene plasmid #17975 | pUV15tetORm | depositor full sequence | sequence record 8768 | Author sequence
ACTAGTTGATTAGCTAAGCAGAAGGCCATCCTGACGGATGGCCTTTTTGCGTTTAATACTGTTTAAACTC
TAGAAATATTGGATCGTCGGCACCGTCACGGCCGTGGGAGGCGGCACGATCCGCGACGTGATGATCGGCC
GCATCCCCACGGTGCTGCGCAGTGAGCTCTACGCCATCCCGGCGTTGATCTGTGCGTTCGCACGCACAGG
CCCGGTGTGAGAAGGGTCTCTGACGAGCGGGAGAACTCCCTATCAGTGATAGAGTTTGTCCTCCCTATCA
GTGATAGATAGGCTCTGGGAGTACCCGTGTGTACGACCAGCACGGCATACATCATTTCGACGCCGAGAGA
TTCGCCGCCCGAAATGAGCACGATCCGCATGCTTAATTAAGAAGGAGATATACATATGGCTAGCAAAGGA
GAAGAACTTTTCACTGGAGTTGTCCCAATTCTTGTTGAATTAGATGGTGATGTTAATGGGCACAAATTTT
CTGTCAGTGGAGAGGGTGAAGGTGATGCTACATACGGAAAGCTTACCCTTAAATTTATTTGCACTACTGG
AAAACTACCTGTTCCATGGCCAACACTTGTCACTACTTTGACCTATGGTGTTCAATGCTTTTCCCGTTAT
CCGGATCATATGAAACGGCATGACTTTTTCAAGAGTGCCATGCCCGAAGGTTATGTACAGGAACGCACTA
TATCTTTCAAAGATGACGGGAACTACAAGACGCGTGCTGAAGTCAAGTTTGAAGGTGATACCCTTGTTAA
TCGTATCGAGTTAAAAGGTATTGATTTTAAAGAAGATGGAAACATTCTCGGACACAAACTCGAGTACAAC
TATAACTCACACAATGTATACATCACGGCAGACAAACAAAAGAATGGAATCAAAGCTAACTTCAAAATTC
GCCACAACATTGAAGATGGCTCCGTTCAACTAGCAGACCATTATCAACAAAATACTCCAATTGGCGATGG
CCCTGTCCTTTTACCAGACAACCATTACCTGTCGACACAATCTGCCCTTTCGAAAGATCCCAACGAAAAG
CGTGACCACATGGTCCTTCTTGAGTTTGTAACTGCTGCTGGGATTACACATGGCATGGATGAGCTCTACA
AATAATGAATTCGAGCATTTAAATGGCTCCCCCGGGCTGCAGTAGGAGGAGGGGTGTTATGAGCCATATT
CAACGGGAAACGTCTTGCTCGAGGCCGCGATTAAATTCCAACATGGATGCTGATTTATATGGGTATAAAT
GGGCTCGCGATAATGTCGGGCAATCAGGTGCGACAATCTATCGATTGTATGGGAAGCCCGATGCGCCAGA
GTTGTTTCTGAAACATGGCAAAGGTAGCGTTGCCAATGATGTTACAGATGAGATGGTCAGACTAAACTGG
CTGACGGAATTTATGCCTCTTCCGACCATCAAGCATTTTATCCGTACTCCTGATGATGCATGGTTACTCA
CCACTGCGATCCCCGGGAAAACAGCATTCCAGGTATTAGAAGAATATCCTGATTCAGGTGAAAATATTGT
TGATGCGCTGGCAGTGTTCCTGCGCCGGTTGCATTCGATTCCTGTTTGTAATTGTCCTTTTAACAGCGAT
CGCGTATTTCGTCTCGCTCAGGCGCAATCACGAATGAATAACGGTTTGGTTGATGCGAGTGATTTTGATG
ACGAGCGTAATGGCTGGCCTGTTGAACAAGTCTGGAAAGAAATGCATAAGCTTTTGCCATTCTCACCGGA
TTCAGTCGTCACTCATGGTGATTTCTCACTTGATAACCTTATTTTTGACGAGGGGAAATTAATAGGTTGT
ATTGATGTTGGACGAGTCGGAATCGCAGACCGATACCAGGATCTTGCCATCCTATGGAACTGCCTCGGTG
AGTTTTCTCCTTCATTACAGAAACGGCTTTTTCAAAAATATGGTATTGATAATCCTGATATGAATAAATT
GCAGTTTCATTTGATGCTCGATGAGTTTTTCTAATCAGATATCAAGCTTTAGCTAATTAATTGGGGACCC
TAGAGGTCCCCTTTTTTATTTTATCGATACCGTCGACCTCGAGGGGGGGCCCGCCGGGGATCATCGAGCC
GAGAACGTTATCGAAGTTGGTCATGTGTAATCCCCTCGTTTGAACTTTGGATTAAGCGTAGATACACCCT
TGGACAAGCCAGTTGGATTCGGAGACAAGCAAATTCAGCCTTAAAAAGGGCGAGGCCTGCGGTGGTGGAA
CACCGCAGGGCCTCTAACCGCTCGACGCGCTGCACCAACCAGCCCGCGAACGGCTGGCAGCCAGCGTAAG
GCGCGGCTCATCGGGCGGCGTTCGCCACGATGTCCTGCACTTCGAGCCAAGCCTCGAACACCTGCTGGTG
TGCACGACTCACCCGGTTGTTGACACCGCGCGCGGCCGTGCGGGCTCGGTGGGGCGGCTGTGTCGCCCTT
GCCAGCGTGAGTAGCGCGTACCTCACCTCGCCCAACAGGTCGCACACAGCCGATTCGTACGCCATAAAGC
CAGGTGAGCCCACCAGCTCCGTAAGTTCGGGCGCTGTGTGGCTCGTACCCGCGCATTCAGGCGGCAGGGG
GTCTAACGGGTCTAAGGCGGCGTGTACGGCCGCCACAGCGGCTCTCAGCGGCCCGGAAACGTCCTCGAAA
CGACGCATGTGTTCCTCCTGGTTGGTACAGGTGGTTGGGGGTGCTCGGCTGTCGCTGGTGTTCCACCACC
AGGGCTCGACGGGAGAGCGGGGGAGTGTGCAGTTGTGGGGTGGCCCCTCAGCGAAATATCTGACTTGGAG
CTCGTGTCGGACCATACACCGGTGATTAATCGTGGTCTACTACCAAGCGTGAGCCACGTCGCCGACGAAT
TTGAGCAGCTCTGGCTGCCGTACTGGCCGCTGGCAAGCGACGATCTGCTCGAGGGGATCTACCGCCAAAG
CCGCGCGTCGGCCCTAGGCCGCCGGTACATCGAGGCGAACCCAACAGCGCTGGCAAACCTGCTGGTCGTG
GACGTAGACCATCCAGACGCAGCGCTCCGAGCGCTCAGCGCCCGGGGGTCCCATCCGCTGCCCAACGCGA
TCGTGGGCAATCGCGCCAACGGCCACGCACACGCAGTGTGGGCACTCAACGCCCCTGTTCCACGCACCGA
ATACGCGCGGCGTAAGCCGCTCGCATACATGGCGGCGTGCGCCGAAGGCCTTCGGCGCGCCGTCGACGGC
GACCGCAGTTACTCAGGCCTCATGACCAAAAACCCCGGCCACATCGCCTGGGAAACGGAATGGCTCCACT
CAGATCTCTACACACTCAGCCACATCGAGGCCGAGCTCGGCGCGAACATGCCACCGCCGCGCTGGCGTCA
GCAGACCACGTACAAAGCGGCTCCGACGCCGCTAGGGCGGAATTGCGCACTGTTCGATTCCGTCAGGTTG
TGGGCCTATCGTCCCGCCCTCATGCGGATCTACCTGCCGACCCGGAACGTGGACGGACTCGGCCGCGCGA
TCTATGCCGAGTGCCACGCGCGAAACGCCGAATTCCCGTGCAACGACGTGTGTCCCGGACCGCTACCGGA
CAGCGAGGTCCGCGCCATCGCCAACAGCATTTGGCGTTGGATCACAACCAAGTCGCGCATTTGGGCGGAC
GGGATCGTGGTCTACGAGGCCACACTCAGTGCGCGCCAGTCGGCCATCTCGCGGAAGGGCGCAGCAGCGC
GCACGGCGGCGAGCACAGTTGCGCGGCGCGCAAAGTCCGCGTCAGCCATGGAGGCATTGCTATGAGCGAC
GGCTACAGCGACGGCTACAGCGACGGCTACAACCGGCAGCCGACTGTCCGCAAAAAGCGGCGCGTGACCG
CCGCCGAAGGCGCTCGAATCACCGGACTATCCGAACGCCACGTCGTCCGGCTCGTGGCGCAGGAACGCAG
CGAGTGGCTCGCCGAGCAGGCTGCACGCCGCGAACGCATCCGCGCCTATCACGACGACGAGGGCCACTCT
TGGCCGCAAACGGCCAAACATTTCGGGCTGCATCTGGACACCGTTAAGCGACTCGGCTATCGGGCGAGGA
AAGAGCGTGCGGCAGAACAGGAAGCGGCTCAAAAGGCCCACAACGAAGCCGACAATCCACCGCTGTTCTA
ACGCAATTGGGGAGCGGGTGTCGCGGGGGTTCCGTGGGGGGTTCCGTTGCAACGGGTCGGACAGGTAAAA
GTCCTGGTAGACGCTAGTTTTCTGGTTTGGGCCATGCCTGTCTCGTTGCGTGTTTCGTTGCGCCCGTTTT
GAATACCAGCCAGACGAGACGGGGTTCTACGAATCTTGGTCGATACCAAGCCATTTCCGCTGAATATCGG
GGAGCTCACCGCCAGAATCGGTGGTTGTGGTGATGTACGTGGCGAACTCCGTTGTAGTGCCTGTGGTGGC
ATCCGTGGCCACTCTCGTTGCACGGTTCGTTGTGCCGTTACAGGCCCCGTTGACAGCTCACCGAACGTAG
TTAAAACATGCTGGTCAAACTAGGTTTACCAACGATACGAGTCAGCTCATCTAGGGCCAGTTCTAGGCGT
TGTTCGTTGCGCGGTTCGTTGCGCATGTTTCGTGTGGTTGCTAGATGGCTCCGCAACCACACGCTTCGAG
GTTGAGTGCTTCCAGCACGGGCGCGATCCAGAAGAACTTCGTCGTGCGACTGTCCTCGTTGATCCTTGCC
GAGCTGGGATGGAAGCTCGGCCGACCACCCTGGAGGAGATGATCGAGGATGCCAGGGCCTTTCACGCCCG
CCGCTGCTGAGCGTCCGCCGCCGGGCCCGCACCGCCGTCGGCCGGCCCGCTCCGGGCTCGCAGCAGCGGG
CTTCGGCGCGGGCCCGGGGCTCCCGAGCGCGGGCGGGGCTCCGGGCGGCCGCTGATTAGCTAAGCAGAAG
GCCATCCTGACGGATGGCCTTTTTGCGTTTAATACTGCATGCACTCTAGAAATATTGGATCGTCGCACCG
GGTTAAGCCTGGAGTGCGGTGGTGCCTGGTCGGCATTTTCGCAGTCGAGGGCTCTCGTGTAGCCTGGGCG
AGTTGCCGACGCAGGCGACCCTCNTGCCACGGATCCGCATGGTACCATCAGGAGGAATCACTTCGCAATG
TCTAGATTAGATAAAAGTAAAGTGATTAACAGCGCATTAGAGCTGCTTAATGAGGTCGGAATCGAAGGTT
TAACAACCCGTAAACTCGCCCAGAAGCTTGGTGTAGAGCAGCCTACATTGTATTGGCATGTAAAAAATAA
GCGGGCCCTGCTCGACGCCTTAGCCATTGAGATGTTAGATAGGCACCATACTCACTTTTGCCCTTTAGAA
GGGGAAAGCTGGCAAGATTTTTTACGTAATAACGCTAAAAGTTTTAGATGTGCTTTACTAAGTCATCGCG
ATGGAGCAAAAGTACATTTAGGTACACGGCCTACAGAAAAACAGTATGAAACTCTCGAAAATCAATTAGC
CTTTTTATGCCAACAAGGTTTTTCACTAGAGAACGCGTTATATGCACTCAGCGCTGTGGGGCATTTTACC
TTAGGTTGCGTATTGGAAGATCAAGAGCATCAAGTCGCTAAAGAAGAAAGGGAAACACCTACTACTGATA
GTATGCCGCCATTATTACGACAAGCTATCGAATTATTTGATCACCAAGGTGCAGAGCCAGCCTTCTTATT
CGGCCTTGAATTGATCATATGCGGATTAGAAAAACAACTTAAATGTGAAAGTGGGTCTTAATGACCATGG
GCTAGCGGCTTTAGCTAATTAATTGGGGACCCTAGAGGTCCCCTTTTTTATTTTGCGGCCGCCGGGGGCC
GGGGGCGGCGCCGGGCGGCCCGGGGCGTCAGGCGCCGGGGGCGGTGTCCGGCGGCCCCCAGAGGAACTGC
GCCAGTTCCTCCGGATCGGTGAAGCCGGAGAGATCCAGCGGGGTCTCCTCGAACACCTCGAAGTCGTGCA
GGAAGGTGAAGGCGAGCAGTTCGCGGGCGAAGTCCTCGGTCCGCTTCCACTGCGCCCCGTCGAGCAGCGC
GGCCAGGATCTCGCGGTCGCCCCGGAAGGCGTTGAGATGCAGTTGCACCAGGCTGTAGCGGGAGTCTCCC
GCATAGACGTCGGTGAAGTCGACGATCCCGGTGACCTCGGTCGCGGCCAGGTCCACGAAGATGTTGGTCC
CGTGCAGGTCGCCGTGGACGAACCGGGGTTCGCGGCCGGCCAGCAGCGTGTCCACGTCCGGCAGCCAGTC
CTCCAGGCGGTCCAGCAGCCGGGGCGAGAGGTAGCCCCACCCGCGGTGGTCCTCGACGGTCGCCGCGCGG
CGTTCCCGCAGCAGTTCCGGGAAGACCTCGGAATGGGGGGTGAGCACGGTGTTCCCGGTCAGCGGCACCC
TGTGCAGCCGGCCGAGCACCCGGCCGAGTTCGCGGGCCAGGGCGAGCAGCGCGTTCCGGTCGGTCGTGCC
GTCCATCGCGGACCGCCAGGTGGTGCCGGTCATCCGGCTCATCACCAGGTAGGGCCACGGCCAGGCTCCG
GTGCCGGGCCGCAGCTCGCCGCGGCCGAGGAGGCGGGGCACCGGCACCGGGGCGTCCGCCAGGACCGCGT
ACGCCTCCGACTCCGACGCGAGGCTCTCCGGACCGCACCAGTGCTCGCCGAACAGCTTGATCACCGGGTC
GGGCTCGCCGACCAGTACGGGGTTGGTGCTCTCGCCGGGCACCCGCAGCACCGGCGGCACCGGCAGCCCG
AGCTCCTCCAGGGCTCGGCGGGCCAGCGGCTCCCAGAATTCCTGGTCGTTCCGCAGGCTCGCGTAGGAAT
CATCCGAATCAATACGGTCGAGAAGTAACAGGGATTCTTGTGTCACAGCGGACCTCTATTCACAGGGTAC
GGGCCGGCTTAATTCCGCACGGCCGGTCGCGACACGGCCTGTCCGCACCGCGGTCAGGCGTTGACGATGA
CGGGCTGGTCGGCCACGTCCGGGGAGTCAGGCAACTATGGATGAACGAAATAGACAGATCGCTGAGATAG
GTGCCTCACTGATTAAGCATTGGTAACTGTCAGACCAAGTTTACTCATATATACTTTAGATTGATTTAAA
ACTTCATTTTTAATTTAAAAGGATCTAGGTGAAGATCCTTTTTGATAATCTCATGACCAAAATCCCTTAA
CGTGAGTTTTCGTTCCACTGAGCGTCAGACCCCGTAGAAAAGATCAAAGGATCTTCTTGAGATCCTTTTT
TTCTGCGCGTAATCTGCTGCTTGCAAACAAAAAAACCACCGCTACCAGCGGTGGTTTGTTTGCCGGATCA
AGAGCTACCAACTCTTTTTCCGAAGGTAACTGGCTTCAGCAGAGCGCAGATACCAAATACTGTCCTTCTA
GTGTAGCCGTAGTTAGGCCACCACTTCAAGAACTCTGTAGCACCGCCTACATACCTCGCTCTGCTAATCC
TGTTACCAGTGGCTGCTGCCAGTGGCGATAAGTCGTGTCTTACCGGGTTGGACTCAAGACGATAGTTACC
GGATAAGGCGCAGCGGTCGGGCTGAACGGGGGGTTCGTGCACACAGCCCAGCTTGGAGCGAACGACCTAC
ACCGAACTGAGATACCTACAGCGTGAGCTATGAGAAAGCGCCACGCTTCCCGAAGGGAGAAAGGCGGACA
GGTATCCGGTAAGCGGCAGGGTCGGAACAGGAGAGCGCACGAGGGAGCTTCCAGGGGGAAACGCCTGGTA
TCTTTATAGTCCTGTCGGGTTTCGCCACCTCTGACTTGAGCGTCGATTTTTGTGATGCTCGTCAGGGGGG
CGGAGCCTATGGAAAAACGCCAGCAACGCGGCCTTTTTACGGTTCCTGGCCTTTTGCTGGCCTTTTGCTC
ACATGTTCTTTCCTGCGTTATCCCCTGATTCTGTGGATAACCGTATTACCGCCTTTGAGTGAGCTGATAC
CGCTCGCCGCAGCCGAACGACCGAGCGCAGCGAGTCAGTGAGCGAGGAAGCGGAAGAGCGCCCAATACGC
AAACCGCCTCTCCCCGCGCGTTGGCCGATTCATTAATGCAGCTAGA
Features (pLannotate 1.2.2; 13 found; start..end, strand, type, name):
     20..47      +  terminator     rrnB T2 terminator: transcription terminator T2 from the E. coli rrnB gene
     83..187     +  CDS            Y4104_STRCO (fragment): Protein inferred from homology: Swiss-Prot protein existence level 3. From Streptomyces coelicolor (strain ATCC BAA-471 / A3(2) / M145).
    245..264     +  promoter       tight TRE promoter (fragment): Tet-responsive promoter PTight, consisting of seven tet operator sequences followed by the minimal CMV promoter
    271..288     +  promoter       tight TRE promoter (fragment): Tet-responsive promoter PTight, consisting of seven tet operator sequences followed by the minimal CMV promoter
    406..1125    +  CDS            Cycle 3 GFP: Cycle 3 GFP (Crameri et al., 1996) mammalian codon-optimized
   1179..1994    +  CDS            KanR: aminoglycoside phosphotransferase; aph(3')-Ia; confers resistance to kanamycin in bacteria or G418 (Geneticin®) in eukaryotes
   2051..2083    +  misc_feature   MCS (fragment): pBluescript multiple cloning site
   4896..4923    +  terminator     rrnB T2 terminator: transcription terminator T2 from the E. coli rrnB gene
   5108..5728    +  CDS            tetR: TETR2_ECOLX - Experimental evidence at protein level: Swiss-Prot protein existence level 1. TetR is the repressor of the tetracycline resistance element; its N-terminal region forms a helix-turn-helix structure and binds DNA. Binding of tetracycline to TetR reduces the repressor affinity for the tetracycline resistance gene (tetA) promoter operator sites. From Escherichia coli.
   5841..6833    -  CDS            hyg: KHYB_STRHY - Experimental evidence at protein level: Swiss-Prot protein existence level 1. The aminoglycoside phosphotransferases achieve inactivation of their antibiotic substrates by phosphorylation. From Streptomyces hygroscopicus.
   6950..7025    +  CDS            bla(M) (fragment): β-lactamase lacking the signal sequence; bla(M); allows cytosolic expression of β-lactamase
   7197..7785    +  rep_origin     ori: high-copy-number ColE1/pMB1/pBR322/pUC origin of replication
   7968..8023    +  CDS            lacI (fragment): lac repressor; lacI; The lac repressor binds to the lac operator to inhibit transcription in E. coli. This inhibition can be relieved by adding lactose or isopropyl-β-D-thiogalactopyranoside (IPTG).
