[The description below was written by a language model from this plasmid's Addgene catalogue record and pLannotate feature annotations shown in this document.]
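Description:
pUV15tetORm is an E. coli–mycobacteria shuttle plasmid for tetracycline-regulated gene expression in mycobacteria, built on the pMS2 backbone and described as a pUV15 derivative. The 8,026-nt sequence carries a high-copy ColE1/pUC-type origin for propagation in E. coli. The record notes that the plasmid is low copy in mycobacteria, but the automated annotation leaves a large stretch (roughly 2.1–4.9 kb) unlabelled, so the mycobacterial replication functions are not identified in the feature table and may lie there. Selection is by hygromycin, through a Streptomyces hygroscopicus hygromycin phosphotransferase gene on the reverse strand. The depositor's genotype also lists kanamycin resistance, consistent with an aph(3')-Ia KanR coding sequence located immediately downstream of GFP. Short bla and lacI fragments appear to be backbone remnants.

The payload is a self-contained Tet switch. A GFP reporter (annotated as Cycle 3 GFP) is driven by the mycobacterial promoter Pmyc1 modified with tet operators (pmyc1tetO). The two short hits the software labels as "tight TRE promoter" fragments most likely reflect these tetO sites rather than any mammalian promoter. Elsewhere on the plasmid, the TetR(B) repressor from E. coli is expressed from a promoter the depositor calls Pimyc. rrnB T2 terminators sit upstream of each cassette, presumably insulating them from read-through transcription. TetR binds the operators and represses GFP, and tetracycline-class inducers lower its operator affinity and relieve the repression. The plasmid serves as a reporter for characterising TetR-controlled expression, and as part of the toolkit for conditional gene expression and silencing in Mycobacterium smegmatis.
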