Addgene plasmid #17975: pUV15tetORm
Depositing lab: Sabine Ehrt. Depositing organization: Cornell University. Publication: Silencing Mycobacterium smegmatis by using tetracycline repressors. Guo XV, Monteleone M, Klotzsche M, Kamionka A, Hillen W, Braunstein M, Ehrt S, Schnappinger D. J Bacteriol. 2007 Jul . 189(13):4614-23. 10.1128/JB.00216-07 PubMed 17483222.
Backbone
  Vector backbone: pMS2
  Vector type: mycobacteria expression
Growth in bacteria
  Bacterial resistance: Hygromycin, 200 μg/mL
  Growth temperature: 37°C
  Growth strain: DH5alpha
  Growth instructions: hygromycin (200 mg/l for E. coli, 50 mg/l for mycobacteria. This plasmid is high copy number in E. coli and low copy number in mycobacteria.
  Copy number: High Copy
Gene/Insert
  Gene/Insert name: pmyc1tetO-gfp, tetR(B) (alt name: GFP)
  Cloning method: Restriction Enzyme
  Sequencing primers: 5′ n/a
Terms and licenses: Academic/Nonprofit Terms; Industry Terms: Not Available to Industry
Depositor comments: Expresses GFP under control of tetR(B). Also see Pubmed IDs 18059281 and 15687379. pUV15 derivative, Genotype: Hygr, Kmr, pimyc-tetR, pmyc1 tetO-gfp+
How to cite: pUV15tetORm was a gift from Sabine Ehrt (Addgene plasmid # 17975 ; http://n2t.net/addgene:17975 ; RRID:Addgene_17975)
