>Addgene plasmid #17975 | pUV15tetORm | addgene partial sequence | sequence record 23846 | GFP_R-primer
TCGTGAAGTCTTCTCCTTTGCNGCCATATGTATATCTCCTTCTTAATTAAGCATGCGGATCGTGCTCATT
TCGGGCGGCGAATCTCTCGGCGTCGAAATGATGTATGCCGTGCTGGTCGTACACACGGGTACTCCCAGAG
CCTATCTATCACTGATAGGGAGGACAAACTCTATCACTGATAGGGAGTTCTCCCGCTCGTCAGAGACCCT
TCTCACACCGGGCCTGTGCGTGCGAACGCACAGATCAACGCCGGGATGGCGTAGAGCTCACTGCGCAGCA
CCGTGGGGATGCGGCCGATCATCACGTCGCGGATCGTGCCGCCTCCCACGGCCGTGACGGTGCCGACGAT
CCAATATTTCTAGAGTTTAAACAGTATTAAACGCAAAAAGGCCATCCGTCAGGATGGCCTTCTGCTTAGC
TAATCAACTAGTTCTAGCTGCATTAATGAATCGGCCAACGCGCGGGGAGAGGCGGTTTGCGTATTGGGCG
CTCTTCCGCTTCCTCGCTCACTGACTCGCTGCGCTCGGTCGTTCGGCTGCGGCGAGCGGTATCAGCTCAC
TCAAAGGCGGTAATACGGTTATCCACAGAATCAGGGGATAACGCAGGAAAGAACATGTGAGCAAAAGGCC
AGCAAAAGGCCAGGAACCGTAAAAAGGCCGCGTTGCTGGCGTTTTTCCATAGGCTCCGCCCCCCTGACGA
GCATCACAAAAAATCGACGCTCAAGTCAGAGGTGGCGAAANCCGACAGGACTATAAAGATACCAGGCGTT
TCCCCTTGAAAGCTC
