>Addgene plasmid #17975 | pUV15tetORm | addgene partial sequence | sequence record 81551 | HygR-fwd 5'-cttcaccttcctgcacgact-3'
TCACCGATCCGGAGGAACTGGCGCAGTTCCTCTGGGGGCCGCCGGACACCGCCCCCGGCGCCTGACGCCC
CGGGCCGCCCGGCGCCGCCCCCGGCCCCCGGCGGCCGCAAAATAAAAAAGGGGACCTCTAGGGTCCCCAA
TTAATTAGCTAAAGCGCTAGCCCATGGTCATTAAGACCCACTTTCACATTTAAGTTGTTTTTCTAATCCG
CATATGATCAATTCAAGGCCGAATAAGAAGGCTGGCTCTGCACCTTGGTGATCAAATAATTCGATAGCTT
GTCGTAATAATGGCGGCATACTATCAGTAGTAGGTGTTTCCCTTTCTTCTTTAGCGACTTGATGCTCTTG
ATCTTCCAATACGCAACCTAAGGTAAAATGCCCCACAGCGCTGAGTGCATATAACGCGTTCTCTAGTGAA
AAACCTTGTTGGCATAAAAAGGCTAATTGATTTTCGAGAGTTTCATACTGTTTTTCTGTANGCCGTGTAC
CTAAATGTACTTTTGCTCCATCGCGATGACTTAGTAAAGCACATCTAAAACTTTTAGCGTTATTACGTAA
AAAATCTTGCCAGCTTTCCCCTTCTAAAGGGCAAAAGTGAGTATGGTGCCTATCTAACATCTCAATGGCT
AAGGCGTCGAGCAGGGCCCGCTTATTTTTTACATGCCAATACAATGTAGGCTGCTCTACACCAAGCTTCT
GGGCGAGTTTACGGGTTGTTAAACCTTCGATTCCGACCTCATTAAG
